Addgene plasmid #168688: pDONR223 HCoV-OC43 NSP2_nostop
Purpose: Gateway-compatible Entry vector
Depositing lab: Fritz Roth. Depositing organization: Sinai Health System. Publication: A resource of human coronavirus protein-coding sequences in a flexible, multipurpose Gateway Entry clone collection. Weller B, Lin CW, Pogoutse O, Sauer M, Marin-de la Rosa N, Strobel A, Young V, Knapp JJ, Rayhan A, Falter C, Kim DK, Roth FP, Falter-Braun P. G3 (Bethesda). 2023 Jul 5;13(7):jkad105. doi: 10.1093/g3journal/jkad105. PubMed 37267226.
Backbone
  Vector backbone: pDONR223
  Backbone manufacturer: Rual et al, Genome Res. 14:2128-2135, 2004.
  Backbone size w/o insert (bp): 5005
  Vector type: Other
Growth in bacteria
  Bacterial resistance: Spectinomycin, 50 μg/mL
  Growth temperature: 37°C
  Growth strain: DH5alpha
  Copy number: Unknown
Gene/Insert
  Gene/Insert name: NSP2
  Species: Other
  Insert size (bp): 1815
  Entrez Gene: ORF1ab (a.k.a. EYW02_gp1)
  Cloning method: Gateway Cloning
  Sequencing primers: 5′ m13-For; 3′ m13-Rev
Resource information
  A portion of this plasmid was derived from a plasmid made by: Falter-Braun Lab
Terms and licenses: Academic/Nonprofit Terms; Industry Terms
How to cite: pDONR223 HCoV-OC43 NSP2_nostop was a gift from Fritz Roth (Addgene plasmid # 168688 ; http://n2t.net/addgene:168688 ; RRID:Addgene_168688)
