[The description below was written by a language model from this plasmid's Addgene catalogue record.]
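Description:
pDONR223 HCoV-OC43 NSP2_nostop is a Gateway Entry clone built on the pDONR223 donor backbone (listed as about 5 kb without insert) and carrying the coding sequence for non-structural protein 2 (NSP2) of human coronavirus OC43. The insert is recorded as 1815 bp and corresponds to a segment of the viral ORF1ab polyprotein gene. It was introduced by Gateway recombination, so in the finished Entry clone the open reading frame is expected to be flanked by attL recombination sites. M13 forward and reverse priming sites on either side of the cassette are listed for sequence verification. The plasmid is maintained in standard E. coli cloning strains under spectinomycin selection. The record gives no copy number and includes no feature table, so the origin of replication and other backbone elements are not documented here.

As an Entry vector, the construct is not itself intended for expression, and the record lists no promoter, tag or reporter driving the insert. Instead it serves as a shuttle. An LR recombination reaction moves the NSP2 ORF into any compatible Destination vector, which then supplies the promoter, host-specific elements and fusion partners. The "nostop" designation indicates that the native stop codon has been omitted, which allows read-through into C-terminal tags or fusion domains provided by the Destination vector, while N-terminal fusions also remain possible. The clone belongs to a collection of human coronavirus protein-coding sequences in Gateway format, designed as a flexible resource for transferring viral ORFs into different expression and assay systems.
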