>Addgene plasmid #168688 | pDONR223 HCoV-OC43 NSP2_nostop | depositor partial sequence | sequence record 326897 | Inserted CDS without stop codon
ATGGTTAAACCACTTCTCTATGTAGACCAGTATGGTTGTGATTATACTGGTAGTCTTGCAGATGGCTTAG
AGGCTTATGCTGATAAGACATTGCAAGAAATGAAGGCATTATTTCCTACTTGGAGTCAGGAACTCCTTTT
TGATGTAATTGTGGCATGGCATGTTGTGCGTGATCCACGTTATGTTATGAGATTGCAGAGTGCTGCTACT
ATACGTAGTGTTGCATATGTTGCTAATCCTACTGAAGACTTGTGTGATGGTTCTGTTGTTATAAAAGAAC
CTGTGCATGTTTATGCAGATGACTCTATTATTTTACGTCAATATAATTTAGTTGACATTATGAGTCATTT
TTATATGGAGGCAGATACAGTTGTAAATGCTTTTTATGGTGTTGCTTTGAAAGATTGCGGTTTTGTTATG
CAGTTTGGTTACATTGATTGCGAACAAGACTCGTGTGATTTTAAAGGTTGGATTCCTGGTAACATGATAG
ATGGTTTTGCTTGCACCACTTGTGGTCATGTTTATGAAGTAGGTGATTTGATGGCACAATCTTCAGGTGT
TTTGCCTGTTAACCCTGTATTGCATACTAAGAGTGCAGCAGGCTATGGTGGTTTTGGTTGTAAAGATTCT
TTTACTCTGTATGGCCAAACTGTAGTTTATTTTGGAGGTTGTGTGTATTGGAGTCCAGCACGTAATATAT
GGATTCCTATATTAAAATCCTCTGTTAAGTCATATGACAGTTTGGTTTATACTGGAGTTTTAGGTTGCAA
GGCTATTGTAAAGGAAACAAATCTCATTTGCAAAGCTTTGTACCTTGATTATGTTCAACACAAGTGTGGC
AATTTACACCAACGGGAGTTGCTAGGTGTTTCAGATGTGTGGCATAAACAATTGCTATTAAATAGAGGTG
TTTATAAACCTCTGTTAGAGAATATTGATTATTTTAATATGCGGCGCGCTAAATTTAGTTTAGAAACTTT
TACTGTTTGTGCAGATGGCTTTATGCCTTTTCTTTTAGATGATTTAGTTCCACGCGCATATTATTTGGCA
GTAAGTGGTCAAGCATTTTGTGATTATGCAGATAAACTTTGCCATGCCGTTGTGTCTAAGAGTAAAGAGT
TACTTGATGTGTCTCTGGATTCTTTAGGTGCAGCTATACATTATTTGAATTCTAAGATTGTTGATTTGGC
TCAACATTTTAGTGATTTTGGAACAAGTTTCGTTTCTAAAATTGTTCATTTCTTTAAGACTTTTACTACT
AGCACTGCTCTTGCATTTGCATGGGTTTTATTTCATGTTTTGCATGGTGCTTATATAGTAGTGGAGAGTG
ATATATATTTTGTTAAAAACATTCCTCGTTATGCTAGTGCTGTTGCACAAGCATTTCAGAGTGTTGCTAA
AGTTGTACTGGACTCTTTAAGAGTTACTTTTATTGATGGCCTTTCTTGTTTTAAGATTGGACGTAGAAGA
ATTTGTCTTTCAGGCAGAAAAATTTATGAAGTTGAGCGTGGCTTGTTACATTCATCCCAATTGCCATTAG
ATGTTTATGATTTAACCATGCCTAGTCAAGTTCAGAAAGCCAAGCAAAAACCTATTTATTTAAAAGGTTC
TGGTTCTGATTTTTCATTAGCGGATAGTGTAGTTGAAGTTGTTACAACTTCACTTACACCATGTGGTTAT
TCTGAACCACCTAAAGTTGCAGCTAAAATTTGCATTGTGGATAATGTTTATATGGCCAAGGCTGGTGACA
AATATTACCCTGTTGTGGTTGATGATCATGTTGGACTCTTGGATCAAGCATGGAGAGTTCCTTGTGCTTA
A
